Addgene plasmid #89119: pcDNA3-hPR-A
Purpose: mammalian expression of full-length human progesterone receptor-A, equivalent to human PR-B amino acids 165-933
Depositing lab: Elizabeth Wilson. Publication: Primate-specific melanoma antigen-A11 regulates isoform-specific human progesterone receptor-B transactivation. Su S, Blackwelder AJ, Grossman G, Minges JT, Yuan L, Young SL, Wilson EM. J Biol Chem. 2012 Oct 5;287(41):34809-24. doi: 10.1074/jbc.M112.372797. Epub 2012 Aug 13. PubMed 22891251.
Backbone
  Vector backbone: pcDNA3
  Vector type: Mammalian Expression
Growth in bacteria
  Bacterial resistance: Ampicillin, 100 μg/mL
  Growth temperature: 37°C
  Growth strain: DH5alpha
  Copy number: High Copy
Gene/Insert
  Gene/Insert name: human progesterone receptor-A
  Species: H. sapiens (human)
  Mutation: human progesterone receptor-A, equivalent to human PR-B amino acids 165-933
  Entrez Gene: PGR (a.k.a. NR3C3, PR)
  Promoter: CMV
  Cloning method: Restriction Enzyme; 5′ cloning site BamHI (not destroyed); 3′ cloning site EcoRV (destroyed during cloning)
  Sequencing primers: 5′ CMV-F
Terms and licenses: Academic/Nonprofit Terms; Industry Terms: Not Available to Industry
How to cite: pcDNA3-hPR-A was a gift from Elizabeth Wilson (Addgene plasmid # 89119 ; http://n2t.net/addgene:89119 ; RRID:Addgene_89119)
