[The description below was written by a language model from this plasmid's Addgene catalogue record and pLannotate feature annotations shown in this document.]
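Description:
pcDNA3-hPR-A is a mammalian expression plasmid built on the pcDNA3 backbone that carries the human progesterone receptor A isoform (PGR, also called NR3C3). PR-A is the N-terminally shorter of the two main receptor isoforms, and the record defines the insert as equivalent to residues 165-933 of human PR-B. The cDNA was placed between the BamHI and EcoRV sites of the polylinker, with the EcoRV site lost during cloning. In the sequenced 9,138 nt record the PGR annotation runs from 667 to 3402, longer than 769 codons would need, so the automated match evidently extends upstream of the PR-A start. About a kilobase of unannotated sequence follows before the vector elements resume; the record does not identify it. No epitope tag or reporter is listed.

Expression is driven by the human cytomegalovirus immediate early enhancer and promoter and terminated by the bovine growth hormone polyadenylation signal. T7 and SP6 phage promoters flank the insert, which in principle permits in vitro transcription. A separate SV40 early promoter drives the neo (aminoglycoside phosphotransferase) gene with an SV40 poly(A) signal, the standard pcDNA3 cassette for selecting stably transfected mammalian cells. The short HIV-1 LTR, ble, lacI and bom fragments are small partial matches from automated annotation, probably not functional elements.

In E. coli the plasmid replicates at high copy from a ColE1/pUC-type origin and is selected with ampicillin through the β-lactamase gene; an f1 origin is also present. The stated purpose is expression of full-length PR-A in mammalian cells, and the associated study examined isoform-specific regulation of progesterone receptor transactivation by melanoma antigen-A11.
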