Features (pLannotate 1.2.2; 21 found; start..end, strand, type, name):
      1..380     +  enhancer       CMV enhancer: human cytomegalovirus immediate early enhancer
    381..584     +  promoter       CMV promoter: human cytomegalovirus (CMV) immediate early promoter
    580..613     +  LTR            5' LTR (truncated) (fragment): truncated 5' long terminal repeat (LTR) from HIV-1
    629..647     +  promoter       T7 promoter: promoter for bacteriophage T7 RNA polymerase
    667..3402    +  CDS            PGR: PRGR_HUMAN - Also known as NR3C3. Experimental evidence at protein level: Swiss-Prot protein existence level 1. [Isoform 4]: Increases mitochondrial membrane potential and cellular respiration upon stimulation by progesterone. From Homo sapiens (Human).
   4457..4475    -  promoter       SP6 promoter: promoter for bacteriophage SP6 RNA polymerase
   4501..4725    +  polyA_signal   bGH poly(A) signal: bovine growth hormone polyadenylation signal
   4729..4750    +  promoter       SV40 promoter (fragment): SV40 enhancer and early promoter
   4771..5199    +  rep_origin     f1 ori (sequence partly withheld): f1 bacteriophage origin of replication; arrow indicates direction of (+) strand synthesis
   5213..5542    +  promoter       SV40 promoter: SV40 enhancer and early promoter
   5609..6400    +  CDS            neo: KKA2_KLEPN - Also known as kan, nptII. Experimental evidence at protein level: Swiss-Prot protein existence level 1. Resistance to kanamycin, neomycin, paromomycin, ribostamycin, butirosin and gentamicin B. From Klebsiella pneumoniae.
   6424..6582    +  CDS            ble (fragment): BLE_KLEPN - Experimental evidence at protein level: Swiss-Prot protein existence level 1. Binding protein with a strong affinity to the bleomycin family of antibiotics. Binds to CL990; an antimitotic-antibiotic compound. From Klebsiella pneumoniae.
   6577..6698    +  polyA_signal   SV40 poly(A) signal: SV40 polyadenylation signal
   6771..6787    -  protein_bind   lac operator: The lac repressor binds to the lac operator to inhibit transcription in E. coli. This inhibition can be relieved by adding lactose or isopropyl-β-D-thiogalactopyranoside (IPTG). lac repressor encoded by lacI
   6795..6825    -  promoter       lac promoter: promoter for the E. coli lac operon
   6840..6861    -  protein_bind   CAP binding site: CAP binding activates transcription in the presence of cAMP. E. coli catabolite activator protein
   6874..6966    -  CDS            lacI (fragment): lac repressor; lacI; The lac repressor binds to the lac operator to inhibit transcription in E. coli. This inhibition can be relieved by adding lactose or isopropyl-β-D-thiogalactopyranoside (IPTG).
   7149..7737    -  rep_origin     ori: high-copy-number ColE1/pMB1/pBR322/pUC origin of replication
   7908..8768    -  CDS            AmpR: β-lactamase; bla; confers resistance to ampicillin, carbenicillin, and related antibiotics
   8769..8873    -  promoter       AmpR promoter: bla
   8932..8984    -  misc_feature   bom (fragment): basis of mobility region from pBR322
>Addgene plasmid #89119 | pcDNA3-hPR-A | addgene full sequence | sequence record 175729 | Addgene NGS Result
GACATTGATTATTGACTAGTTATTAATAGTAATCAATTACGGGGTCATTAGTTCATAGCCCATATATGGA
GTTCCGCGTTACATAACTTACGGTAAATGGCCCGCCTGGCTGACCGCCCAACGACCCCCGCCCATTGACG
TCAATAATGACGTATGTTCCCATAGTAACGCCAATAGGGACTTTCCATTGACGTCAATGGGTGGAGTATT
TACGGTAAACTGCCCACTTGGCAGTACATCAAGTGTATCATATGCCAAGTACGCCCCCTATTGACGTCAA
TGACGGTAAATGGCCCGCCTGGCATTATGCCCAGTACATGACCTTATGGGACTTTCCTACTTGGCAGTAC
ATCTACGTATTAGTCATCGCTATTACCATGGTGATGCGGTTTTGGCAGTACATCAATGGGCGTGGATAGC
GGTTTGACTCACGGGGATTTCCAAGTCTCCACCCCATTGACGTCAATGGGAGTTTGTTTTGGCACCAAAA
TCAACGGGACTTTCCAAAATGTCGTAACAACTCCGCCCCATTGACGCAAATGGGCGGTAGGCGTGTACGG
TGGGAGGTCTATATAAGCAGAGCTCTCTGGCTAACTAGAGAACCCACTGCTTACTGGCTTATCGAAATTA
ATACGACTCACTATAGGGAGACCCAAGCTTGGTACCGAGCTCGGATCCCCACTGCTGTGTCGCCCAGCCG
CAGGTCCGTTCCCGGGGAGCCAGACCTCGGACACCTTGCCTGAAGTTTCGGCCATACCTATCTCCCTGGA
CGGGCTACTCTTCCCTCGGCCCTGCCAGGGACAGGACCCCTCCGACGAAAAGACGCAGGACCAGCAGTCG
CTGTCGGACGTGGAGGGCGCATATTCCAGAGCTGAAGCTACAAGGGGTGCTGGAGGCAGCAGTTCTAGTC
CCCCAGAAAAGGACAGCGGACTGCTGGACAGTGTCTTGGACACTCTGTTGGCGCCCTCAGGTCCCGGGCA
GAGCCAACCCAGCCCTCCCGCCTGCGAGGTCACCAGCTCTTGGTGCCTGTTTGGCCCCGAACTTCCCGAA
GATCCACCGGCTGCCCCCGCCACCCAGCGGGTGTTGTCCCCGCTCATGAGCCGGTCCGGGTGCAAGGTTG
GAGACAGCTCCGGGACGGCAGCTGCCCATAAAGTGCTGCCCCGGGGCCTGTCACCAGCCCGGCAGCTGCT
GCTCCCGGCCTCTGAGAGCCCTCACTGGTCCGGGGCCCCAGTGAAGCCGTCTCCGCAGGCCGCTGCGGTG
GAGGTTGAGGAGGAGGATGGCTCTGAGTCCGAGGAGTCTGCGGGTCCGCTTCTGAAGGGCAAACCTCGGG
CTCTGGGTGGCGCGGCGGCTGGAGGAGGAGCCGCGGCTGTCCCGCCGGGGGCGGCAGCAGGAGGCGTCGC
CCTGGTCCCCAAGGAAGATTCCCGCTTCTCAGCGCCCAGGGTCGCCCTGGTGGAGCAGGACGCGCCGATG
GCGCCCGGGCGCTCCCCGCTGGCCACCACGGTGATGGATTTCATCCACGTGCCTATCCTGCCTCTCAATC
ACGCCTTATTGGCAGCCCGCACTCGGCAGCTGCTGGAAGACGAAAGTTACGACGGCGGGGCCGGGGCTGC
CAGCGCCTTTGCCCCGCCGCGGAGTTCACCCTGTGCCTCGTCCACCCCGGTCGCTGTAGGCGACTTCCCC
GACTGCGCGTACCCGCCCGACGCCGAGCCCAAGGACGACGCGTACCCTCTCTATAGCGACTTCCAGCCGC
CCGCTCTAAAGATAAAGGAGGAGGAGGAAGGTGCGGAGGCCTCCGCGCGCTCCCCGCGTTCCTACCTTGT
GGCCGGTGCCAACCCCGCAGCCTTCCCGGATTTCCCGTTGGGGCCACCGCCCCCGCTGCCGCCGCGAGCG
ACCCCATCCAGACCCGGGGAAGCGGCGGTGACGGCCGCACCCGCCAGTGCCTCAGTCTCGTCTGCGTCCT
CCTCGGGGTCGACCCTGGAGTGCATCCTGTACAAAGCGGAGGGCGCGCCGCCCCAGCAGGGCCCGTTCGC
GCCGCCGCCCTGCAAGGCGCCGGGCGCGAGCGGCTGCCTGCTCCCGCGGGACGGCCTGCCCTCCACCTCC
GCCTCTGCCGCCGCCGCCGGGGCGGCCCCCGCGCTCTACCCTGCACTCGGCCTCAACGGGCTCCCGCAGC
TCGGCTACCAGGCCGCCGTGCTCAAGGAGGGCCTGCCGCAGGTCTACCCGCCCTATCTCAACTACCTGAG
GCCGGATTCAGAAGCCAGCCAGAGCCCACAATACAGCTTCGAGTCATTACCTCAGAAGATTTGTTTAATC
TGTGGGGATGAAGCATCAGGCTGTCATTATGGTGTCCTTACCTGTGGGAGCTGTAAGGTCTTCTTTAAGA
GGGCAATGGAAGGGCAGCACAACTACTTATGTGCTGGAAGAAATGACTGCATCGTTGATAAAATCCGCAG
AAAAAACTGCCCAGCATGTCGCCTTAGAAAGTGCTGTCAGGCTGGCATGGTCCTTGGAGGTCGAAAATTT
AAAAAGTTCAATAAAGTCAGAGTTGTGAGAGCACTGGATGCTGTTGCTCTCCCACAGCCATTGGGCGTTC
CAAATGAAAGCCAAGCCCTAAGCCAGAGATTCACTTTTTCACCAGGTCAAGACATACAGTTGATTCCACC
ACTGATCAACCTGTTAATGAGCATTGAACCAGATGTGATCTATGCAGGACATGACAACACAAAACCTGAC
ACCTCCAGTTCTTTGCTGACAAGTCTTAATCAACTAGGCGAGAGGCAACTTCTTTCAGTAGTCAAGTGGT
CTAAATCATTGCCAGGTTTTCGAAACTTACATATTGATGACCAGATAACTCTCATTCAGTATTCTTGGAT
GAGCTTAATGGTGTTTGGTCTAGGATGGAGATCCTACAAACATGTCAGTGGGCAGATGCTGTATTTTGCA
CCTGATCTAATACTAAATGAACAGCGGATGAAAGAATCATCATTCTATTCATTATGCCTTACCATGTGGC
AGATCCCACAGGAGTTTGTCAAGCTTCAAGTTAGCCAAGAAGAGTTCCTCTGTATGAAAGTATTGTTACT
TCTTAATACAATTCCTTTGGAAGGGCTACGAAGTCAAACCCAGTTTGAGGAGATGAGGTCAAGCTACATT
AGAGAGCTCATCAAGGCAATTGGTTTGAGGCAAAAAGGAGTTGTGTCGAGCTCACAGCGTTTCTATCAAC
TTACAAAACTTCTTGATAACTTGCATGATCTTGTCAAACAGCTTCATCTGTACTGCTTGAATACATTTAT
CCAGTCCCGGGCACTGAGTGTTGAATTTCCAGAAATGATGTCTGAAGTTATTGCTGCACAATTACCCAAG
ATATTGGCAGGGATGGTGAAACCCCTTCTCTTTCATAAAAAGTGAATGTCATCTTTTTCTTTTAAAGAAT
TAAATTTTGTGGCATGTCTTTTTGTTTTGGTCAGGATTATGAGGTCTTGAGTTTTTATAATGTTCTTCTG
AAAGCCTTACATTTATAACATCATAGTGTGTAAATTTAAAAGAAAAATTGTGAGGTTCTAATTATTTTCT
TTTATAAAGTATAATTAGAATGTTTAACTGTTTTGTTTACCCATATTTTCTTGAAGAATTTACAAGATTG
AAAAAGTACTAAAATTGTTAAAGTAAACTATATCTTATCCATATTATTTCATACCATGTAGGTGAGGATT
TTTAACTTTTGCATCTAACAAATCATCGACTTAAGAGAAAAAATCTTACATGTAATAACACAAAGCTATT
ATATGTTATTTCTAGGTAACTCCCTTTGTGTCAATTATATTTCCAAAAATGAACCTTTAAAATGGTATGC
AAAATTTTGTCTATATATATTTGTGTGAGGAGGAAATTCATAACTTTCCTCAGATTTTCAAAAGTATTTT
TAATGCAAAAAATGTAGAAAGAGTTTAAAACCACTAAAATAGATTGATGTTCTTCAAACTAGGCAAAACA
ACTCATATGTTAAGACCATTTTCCAGATTGGAAACACAAATCTCTTAGGAAGTTAATAAGTAGATTCATA
TCATTATACAAATAGTATTGTGGGTTTTGTAGGTTTTTAAAATAACCTTTTTTGGGGAGAGAATTGTCCT
CTAATGAGGTATTGCGAGTGGACATAAGAAATCAGAAGATTATGGCCTAACTGTACTCCTTACCAACTGT
GGCATGCTGAAAGTTAGTCACTCTTACTGATTCTCAATTCTCTCACCTTTGAAAGTAGTAAAATATCTTT
CCTGCCAATTGCTCCTTTGGGTCAGAGCTTATTAACATCTTTTCAAATCAAAGGAAAGAAGAAAGGGAGA
GGAGGAGGAGGGAGATATCAATTCACATACCTTTCTCCTCTTTATCCTCCACTATCATGAATTCAGATCA
TCCATCACACTGGCGGCCGCTCGAGCATGCATCTAGAGGGCCCTATTCTATAGTGTCACCTAAATGCTAG
AGCTCGCTGATCAGCCTCGACTGTGCCTTCTAGTTGCCAGCCATCTGTTGTTTGCCCCTCCCCCGTGCCT
TCCTTGACCCTGGAAGGTGCCACTCCCACTGTCCTTTCCTAATAAAATGAGGAAATTGCATCGCATTGTC
TGAGTAGGTGTCATTCTATTCTGGGGGGTGGGGTGGGGCAGGACAGCAAGGGGGAGGATTGGGAAGACAA
TAGCAGGCATGCTGGGGATGCGGTGGGCTCTATGGCTTCTGAGGCGGAAAGAACCAGCTGGGGCTCTAGG
GGGTATCCCC
[124 nt withheld, positions 4771-4894]
C
[91 nt withheld, positions 4896-4986]
A
[49 nt withheld, positions 4988-5036]
CCTTTGACGTTGGAGTCCACGTTCTTT
[37 nt withheld, positions 5064-5100]
ACCCTATCTCGGTCTATTCTTTTGATTTATAAGGGATTTTGCCGATTTCGGCCTATTGGTTAAAAAATGA
GCTGATTTAACAAAAATTTAACGCGAATTAATTCTGTGGAATGTGTGTCAGTTAGGGTGTGGAAAGTCCC
CAGGCTCCCCAGCAGGCAGAAGTATGCAAAGCATGCATCTCAATTAGTCAGCAACCAGGTGTGGAAAGTC
CCCAGGCTCCCCAGCAGGCAGAAGTATGCAAAGCATGCATCTCAATTAGTCAGCAACCATAGTCCCGCCC
CTAACTCCGCCCATCCCGCCCCTAACTCCGCCCAGTTCCGCCCATTCTCCGCCCCATGGCTGACTAATTT
TTTTTATTTATGCAGAGGCCGAGGCCGCCTCTGCCTCTGAGCTATTCCAGAAGTAGTGAGGAGGCTTTTT
TGGAGGCCTAGGCTTTTGCAAAAAGCTCCCGGGAGCTTGTATATCCATTTTCGGATCTGATCAAGAGACA
GGATGAGGATCGTTTCGCATGATTGAACAAGATGGATTGCACGCAGGTTCTCCGGCCGCTTGGGTGGAGA
GGCTATTCGGCTATGACTGGGCACAACAGACAATCGGCTGCTCTGATGCCGCCGTGTTCCGGCTGTCAGC
GCAGGGGCGCCCGGTTCTTTTTGTCAAGACCGACCTGTCCGGTGCCCTGAATGAACTGCAGGACGAGGCA
GCGCGGCTATCGTGGCTGGCCACGACGGGCGTTCCTTGCGCAGCTGTGCTCGACGTTGTCACTGAAGCGG
GAAGGGACTGGCTGCTATTGGGCGAAGTGCCGGGGCAGGATCTCCTGTCATCTCACCTTGCTCCTGCCGA
GAAAGTATCCATCATGGCTGATGCAATGCGGCGGCTGCATACGCTTGATCCGGCTACCTGCCCATTCGAC
CACCAAGCGAAACATCGCATCGAGCGAGCACGTACTCGGATGGAAGCCGGTCTTGTCGATCAGGATGATC
TGGACGAAGAGCATCAGGGGCTCGCGCCAGCCGAACTGTTCGCCAGGCTCAAGGCGCGCATGCCCGACGG
CGAGGATCTCGTCGTGACCCATGGCGATGCCTGCTTGCCGAATATCATGGTGGAAAATGGCCGCTTTTCT
GGATTCATCGACTGTGGCCGGCTGGGTGTGGCGGACCGCTATCAGGACATAGCGTTGGCTACCCGTGATA
TTGCTGAAGAGCTTGGCGGCGAATGGGCTGACCGCTTCCTCGTGCTTTACGGTATCGCCGCTCCCGATTC
GCAGCGCATCGCCTTCTATCGCCTTCTTGACGAGTTCTTCTGAGCGGGACTCTGGGGTTCGAAATGACCG
ACCAAGCGACGCCCAACCTGCCATCACGAGATTTCGATTCCACCGCCGCCTTCTATGAAAGGTTGGGCTT
CGGAATCGTTTTCCGGGACGCCGGCTGGATGATCCTCCAGCGCGGGGATCTCATGCTGGAGTTCTTCGCC
CACCCCAACTTGTTTATTGCAGCTTATAATGGTTACAAATAAAGCAATAGCATCACAAATTTCACAAATA
AAGCATTTTTTTCACTGCATTCTAGTTGTGGTTTGTCCAAACTCATCAATGTATCTTATCATGTCTGTAT
ACCGTCGACCTCTAGCTAGAGCTTGGCGTAATCATGGTCATAGCTGTTTCCTGTGTGAAATTGTTATCCG
CTCACAATTCCACACAACATACGAGCCGGAAGCATAAAGTGTAAAGCCTGGGGTGCCTAATGAGTGAGCT
AACTCACATTAATTGCGTTGCGCTCACTGCCCGCTTTCCAGTCGGGAAACCTGTCGTGCCAGCTGCATTA
ATGAATCGGCCAACGCGCGGGGAGAGGCGGTTTGCGTATTGGGCGCTCTTCCGCTTCCTCGCTCACTGAC
TCGCTGCGCTCGGTCGTTCGGCTGCGGCGAGCGGTATCAGCTCACTCAAAGGCGGTAATACGGTTATCCA
CAGAATCAGGGGATAACGCAGGAAAGAACATGTGAGCAAAAGGCCAGCAAAAGGCCAGGAACCGTAAAAA
GGCCGCGTTGCTGGCGTTTTTCCATAGGCTCCGCCCCCCTGACGAGCATCACAAAAATCGACGCTCAAGT
CAGAGGTGGCGAAACCCGACAGGACTATAAAGATACCAGGCGTTTCCCCCTGGAAGCTCCCTCGTGCGCT
CTCCTGTTCCGACCCTGCCGCTTACCGGATACCTGTCCGCCTTTCTCCCTTCGGGAAGCGTGGCGCTTTC
TCATAGCTCACGCTGTAGGTATCTCAGTTCGGTGTAGGTCGTTCGCTCCAAGCTGGGCTGTGTGCACGAA
CCCCCCGTTCAGCCCGACCGCTGCGCCTTATCCGGTAACTATCGTCTTGAGTCCAACCCGGTAAGACACG
ACTTATCGCCACTGGCAGCAGCCACTGGTAACAGGATTAGCAGAGCGAGGTATGTAGGCGGTGCTACAGA
GTTCTTGAAGTGGTGGCCTAACTACGGCTACACTAGAAGAACAGTATTTGGTATCTGCGCTCTGCTGAAG
CCAGTTACCTTCGGAAAAAGAGTTGGTAGCTCTTGATCCGGCAAACAAACCACCGCTGGTAGCGGTGGTT
TTTTTGTTTGCAAGCAGCAGATTACGCGCAGAAAAAAAGGATCTCAAGAAGATCCTTTGATCTTTTCTAC
GGGGTCTGACGCTCAGTGGAACGAAAACTCACGTTAAGGGATTTTGGTCATGAGATTATCAAAAAGGATC
TTCACCTAGATCCTTTTAAATTAAAAATGAAGTTTTAAATCAATCTAAAGTATATATGAGTAAACTTGGT
CTGACAGTTACCAATGCTTAATCAGTGAGGCACCTATCTCAGCGATCTGTCTATTTCGTTCATCCATAGT
TGCCTGACTCCCCGTCGTGTAGATAACTACGATACGGGAGGGCTTACCATCTGGCCCCAGTGCTGCAATG
ATACCGCGAGACCCACGCTCACCGGCTCCAGATTTATCAGCAATAAACCAGCCAGCCGGAAGGGCCGAGC
GCAGAAGTGGTCCTGCAACTTTATCCGCCTCCATCCAGTCTATTAATTGTTGCCGGGAAGCTAGAGTAAG
TAGTTCGCCAGTTAATAGTTTGCGCAACGTTGTTGCCATTGCTACAGGCATCGTGGTGTCACGCTCGTCG
TTTGGTATGGCTTCATTCAGCTCCGGTTCCCAACGATCAAGGCGAGTTACATGATCCCCCATGTTGTGCA
AAAAAGCGGTTAGCTCCTTCGGTCCTCCGATCGTTGTCAGAAGTAAGTTGGCCGCAGTGTTATCACTCAT
GGTTATGGCAGCACTGCATAATTCTCTTACTGTCATGCCATCCGTAAGATGCTTTTCTGTGACTGGTGAG
TACTCAACCAAGTCATTCTGAGAATAGTGTATGCGGCGACCGAGTTGCTCTTGCCCGGCGTCAATACGGG
ATAATACCGCGCCACATAGCAGAACTTTAAAAGTGCTCATCATTGGAAAACGTTCTTCGGGGCGAAAACT
CTCAAGGATCTTACCGCTGTTGAGATCCAGTTCGATGTAACCCACTCGTGCACCCAACTGATCTTCAGCA
TCTTTTACTTTCACCAGCGTTTCTGGGTGAGCAAAAACAGGAAGGCAAAATGCCGCAAAAAAGGGAATAA
GGGCGACACGGAAATGTTGAATACTCATACTCTTCCTTTTTCAATATTATTGAAGCATTTATCAGGGTTA
TTGTCTCATGAGCGGATACATATTTGAATGTATTTAGAAAAATAAACAAATAGGGGTTCCGCGCACATTT
CCCCGAAAAGTGCCACCTGACGTCGACGGATCGGGAGATCTCCCGATCCCCTATGGTGCACTCTCAGTAC
AATCTGCTCTGATGCCGCATAGTTAAGCCAGTATCTGCTCCCTGCTTGTGTGTTGGAGGTCGCTGAGTAG
TGCGCGAGCAAAATTTAAGCTACAACAAGGCAAGGCTTGACCGACAATTGCATGAAGAATCTGCTTAGGG
TTAGGCGTTTTGCGCTGCTTCGCGATGTACGGGCCAGATATACGCGTT
